>Addgene plasmid #238369 | pEmal10H – MBP-EWS_300-447 (RGG1+RRM) | addgene full sequence | sequence record 478743 | Addgene NGS Result
CAATAACAATAACAACAACCTCGGGGAGAATCTTTATTTTCAGGGCGCCCGTGGTCGTGGCCGTGGTGGC
TTTGATCGTGGTGGCATGAGCCGTGGTGGCCGTGGTGGCGGTCGTGGCGGTATGGGTAGCGCGGGCGAGC
GTGGCGGTTTCAACAAACCGGGCGGTCCGATGGACGAAGGTCCGGACCTGGATCTGGGTCCGCCGGTTGA
CCCGGATGAGGACAGCGATAACAGCGCGATCTACGTGCAGGGTCTGAACGACAGCGTTACCCTGGACGAT
CTGGCGGATTTCTTTAAGCAGTGCGGCGTGGTTAAGATGAACAAACGTACCGGTCAACCGATGATCCACA
TTTACCTGGATAAAGAAACCGGCAAGCCGAAAGGTGACGCGACCGTGAGCTACGAGGACCCGCCGACCGC
GAAGGCGGCGGTTGAATGGTTCGACGGCAAAGATTTTCAGGGTAGCAAGCTGAAAGTGAGCCTGGCGCGT
AAGTGAGGATCCGGCTGCTAACAAAGCCCGAAAGGAAGCTGAGTTGGCTGCTGCCACCGCTGAGCAATAA
CTAGCATAACCCCTTGGGGCCTCTAAACGGGTCTTGAGGGGTTTTTTGCTGAAAGGAGGAACTATATCCG
GATATCCCGCAAGAGGCCCGGCAGTACCGGCATAACCAAGCCTATGCCTACAGCATCCAGGGTGACGGTG
CCGAGGATGACGATGAGCGCATTGTTAGATTTCATACACGGTGCCTGACTGCGTTAGCAATTTAACTGTG
ATAAACTACCGCATTAAAGCTTATCGATGATAAGCTGTCAAACATGAGAATTCTTGAAGACGAAAGGGCC
TCGTGATACGCCTATTTTTATAGGTTAATGTCATGATAATAATGGTTTCTTAGACGTCAGGTGGCACTTT
TCGGGGAAATGTGCGCGGAACCCCTATTTGTTTATTTTTCTAAATACATTCAAATATGTATCCGCTCATG
AGACAATAACCCTGATAAATGCTTCAATAATATTGAAAAAGGAAGAGTATGAGTATTCAACATTTCCGTG
TCGCCCTTATTCCCTTTTTTGCGGCATTTTGCCTTCCTGTTTTTGCTCACCCAGAAACGCTGGTGAAAGT
AAAAGATGCTGAAGATCAGTTGGGTGCACGAGTGGGTTACATCGAACTGGATCTCAACAGCGGTAAGATC
CTTGAGAGTTTTCGCCCCGAAGAACGTTTTCCAATGATGAGCACTTTTAAAGTTCTGCTATGTGGCGCGG
TATTATCCCGTGTTGACGCCGGGCAAGAGCAACTCGGTCGCCGCATACACTATTCTCAGAATGACTTGGT
TGAGTACTCACCAGTCACAGAAAAGCATCTTACGGATGGCATGACAGTAAGAGAATTATGCAGTGCTGCC
ATAACCATGAGTGATAACACTGCGGCCAACTTACTTCTGACAACGATCGGAGGACCGAAGGAGCTAACCG
CTTTTTTGCACAACATGGGGGATCATGTAACTCGCCTTGATCGTTGGGAACCGGAGCTGAATGAAGCCAT
ACCAAACGACGAGCGTGACACCACGATGCCTGCAGCAATGGCAACAACGTTGCGCAAACTATTAACTGGC
GAACTACTTACTCTAGCTTCCCGGCAACAATTAATAGACTGGATGGAGGCGGATAAAGTTGCAGGACCAC
TTCTGCGCTCGGCCCTTCCGGCTGGCTGGTTTATTGCTGATAAATCTGGAGCCGGTGAGCGTGGGTCTCG
CGGTATCATTGCAGCACTGGGGCCAGATGGTAAGCCCTCCCGTATCGTAGTTATCTACACGACGGGGAGT
CAGGCAACTATGGATGAACGAAATAGACAGATCGCTGAGATAGGTGCCTCACTGATTAAGCATTGGTAAC
TGTCAGACCAAGTTTACTCATATATACTTTAGATTGATTTAAAACTTCATTTTTAATTTAAAAGGATCTA
GGTGAAGATCCTTTTTGATAATCTCATGACCAAAATCCCTTAACGTGAGTTTTCGTTCCACTGAGCGTCA
GACCCCGTAGAAAAGATCAAAGGATCTTCTTGAGATCCTTTTTTTCTGCGCGTAATCTGCTGCTTGCAAA
CAAAAAAACCACCGCTACCAGCGGTGGTTTGTTTGCCGGATCAAGAGCTACCAACTCTTTTTCCGAAGGT
AACTGGCTTCAGCAGAGCGCAGATACCAAATACTGTCCTTCTAGTGTAGCCGTAGTTAGGCCACCACTTC
AAGAACTCTGTAGCACCGCCTACATACCTCGCTCTGCTAATCCTGTTACCAGTGGCTGCTGCCAGTGGCG
ATAAGTCGTGTCTTACCGGGTTGGACTCAAGACGATAGTTACCGGATAAGGCGCAGCGGTCGGGCTGAAC
GGGGGGTTCGTGCACACAGCCCAGCTTGGAGCGAACGACCTACACCGAACTGAGATACCTACAGCGTGAG
CTATGAGAAAGCGCCACGCTTCCCGAAGGGAGAAAGGCGGACAGGTATCCGGTAAGCGGCAGGGTCGGAA
CAGGAGAGCGCACGAGGGAGCTTCCAGGGGGAAACGCCTGGTATCTTTATAGTCCTGTCGGGTTTCGCCA
CCTCTGACTTGAGCGTCGATTTTTGTGATGCTCGTCAGGGGGGCGGAGCCTATGGAAAAACGCCAGCAAC
GCGGCCTTTTTACGGTTCCTGGCCTTTTGCTGGCCTTTTGCTCACATGTTCTTTCCTGCGTTATCCCCTG
ATTCTGTGGATAACCGTATTACCGCCTTTGAGTGAGCTGATACCGCTCGCCGCAGCCGAACGACCGAGCG
CAGCGAGTCAGTGAGCGAGGAAGCGGAAGAGCGCCTGATGCGGTATTTTCTCCTTACGCATCTGTGCGGT
ATTTCACACCGCAATGGTGCACTCTCAGTACAATCTGCTCTGATGCCGCATAGTTAAGCCAGTATACACT
CCGCTATCGCTACGTGACTGGGTCATGGCTGCGCCCCGACACCCGCCAACACCCGCTGACGCGCCCTGAC
GGGCTTGTCTGCTCCCGGCATCCGCTTACAGACAAGCTGTGACCGTCTCCGGGAGCTGCATGTGTCAGAG
GTTTTCACCGTCATCACCGAAACGCGCGAGGCAGCTGCGGTAAAGCTCATCAGCGTGGTCGTGAAGCGAT
TCACAGATGTCTGCCTGTTCATCCGCGTCCAGCTCGTTGAGTTTCTCCAGAAGCGTTAATGTCTGGCTTC
TGATAAAGCGGGCCATGTTAAGGGCGGTTTTTTCCTGTTTGGTCACTGATGCCTCCGTGTAAGGGGGATT
TCTGTTCATGGGGGTAATGATACCGATGAAACGAGAGAGGATGCTCACGATACGGGTTACTGATGATGAA
CATGCCCGGTTACTGGAACGTCGTGAGGGTAAACAACTGGCGGTATGGATGCGGCGGGACCAGAGAAAAA
TCACTCAGGGTCAATGCCAGCGCTTCGTTAATACAGATGTAGGTGTTCCACAGGGTAGCCAGCAGCATCC
TGCGATGCAGATCCGGAACATAATGGTGCAGGGCGCTGACTTCCGCGTTTCCAGACTTTACGAAACACGG
AAACCGAAGACCATTCATGTTGTTGCTCAGGTCGCAGACGTTTTGCAGCAGCAGTCGCTTCACGTTCGCT
CGCGTATCGGTGATTCATTCTGCTAACCAGTAAGGCAACCCCGCCAGCCTAGCCGGGTCCTCAACGACAG
GAGCACGATCATGCACACCCGTGGCCAGGACCCAACGCTGCCCGAGATGCGCCGCGTGCGGCTGCTGGAG
ATGGCGGACGCGATGGATATGTTCTGCCAAGGGTTGGTTTGCGCATTCACAGTTCTCCGCAAGAATTGAT
TGGCTCCAATTCTTGGAGTGGTGAATCCGTTAGCGAGGTGCCGCCGGCTTCCATTCAGGTCGAGGTGGCC
CGGCTCCATGCACCGCGACGCAACGCGGGGAGGCAGACAAGGTATAGGGCGGCACCTACAATCCATGACA
AGGTATAGGGCGGCACCTACAATCCATGCCAACCCGTTCCATGTGCTCGCCGAGGCGGCATAAATCGCCG
TGACGATCAGCGGTCCAATGATCGAAGTTAGGCTGGTAAGAGCCGCGAGCGATCCTTGAAGCTGTCCCTG
ATGGTCGTCATCTACCTGCCTGGACAGCATGGCCTGCAACGCGGGCATCCCGATGCCGCCGGAAGCGAGA
AGAATCATAATGGGGAAGGCCATCCAGCCTCGCGTCGCGAACGCCAGCAAGACGTAGCCCAGCGCGTCGG
CCGCCATGCCGGCGATAATGGCCTGCTTCTCGCCGAAACGTTTGGTGGCGGGACCAGTGACGAAGGCTTG
AGCGAGGGCGTGCAAGATTCCGAATACCGCAAGCGACAGGCCGATCATCGTCGCGCTCCAGCGAAAGCGG
TCCTCGCCGAAAATGACCCAGAGCGCTGCCGGCACCTGTCCTACGAGTTGCATGATAAAGAAGACAGTCA
TAAGTGCGGCGACGATAGTCATGCCCCGCGCCCACCGGAAGGAGCTGACTGGGTTGAAGGCTCTCAAGGG
CATCGGTTGACGCTCTCCCTTATGCGACTCCTGCATTAGGAAGCAGCCCAGTAGTAGGTTGAGGCCGTTG
AGCACCGCCGCCGCAAGGAATGGTGCATGCAAGGAGATGGAGCCCAACAGTCCCCCCATGCAAGGAGATG
GAGCCCAACAGTCCCCATGCAAGGAGATGGAGCCCAACAGTCCCACGGCCACGGGGCCTGCCACCATACC
CACGCCGAAACAAGCGCTCATGAGCCCGAAGTGGCGAGCCCGATCTTCCCCATCGGTGATGTCGGCGATA
TAGGCGCAAGCAACCGCACCTGTAGCGCCGGTGATGCCGGGTCGGCGATATAGGCGCAAGCAACCGCACC
TGTAGCGCCGGTGATGCCGGCCACGATGCGTCCGGCGTAGAGGATCGAGATCTCGATCCCGCGAAATTAA
TACGACTCACTATAGGGGAATTGTGAGCGGATAACAATTCCCCTCTAGAAATAATTTTGTTTAACTTTAA
GAAGGAGATATCATATGGGCCATCATCATCATCATCATCATCATCATCACAGCAGCATGAAAATCGAAGA
AGGTAAACTGGTAATCTGGATTAACGGCGATAAAGGCTATAACGGTCTCGCTGAAGTCGGTAAGAAATTC
GAGAAAGATACCGGAATTAAAGTCACCGTTGAGCATCCGGATAAACTGGAAGAGAAATTCCCACAGGTTG
CGGCAACTGGCGATGGCCCTGACATTATCTTCTGGGCACACGACCGCTTTGGTGGCTACGCTCAATCTGG
CCTGTTGGCTGAAATCACCCCGGACAAAGCGTTCCAGGACAAGCTGTATCCGTTTACCTGGGATGCCGTA
CGTTACAACGGCAAGCTGATTGCTTACCCGATCGCTGTTGAAGCGTTATCGCTGATTTATAACAAAGATC
TGCTGCCGAACCCGCCAAAAACCTGGGAAGAGATCCCGGCGCTGGATAAAGAACTGAAAGCGAAAGGTAA
GAGCGCGCTGATGTTCAACCTGCAAGAACCGTACTTCACCTGGCCGCTGATTGCTGCTGACGGGGGTTAT
GCGTTCAAGTATGAAAACGGCAAGTACGACATTAAAGACGTGGGCGTGGATAACGCTGGCGCGAAAGCGG
GTCTGACCTTCCTGGTTGACCTGATTAAAAACAAACACATGAATGCAGACACCGATTACTCCATCGCAGA
AGCTGCCTTTAATAAAGGCGAAACAGCGATGACCATCAACGGCCCGTGGGCATGGTCCAACATCGACACC
AGCAAAGTGAATTATGGTGTAACGGTACTGCCGACCTTCAAGGGTCAACCATCCAAACCGTTCGTTGGCG
TGCTGAGCGCAGGTATTAACGCCGCCAGTCCGAACAAAGAGCTGGCAAAAGAGTTCCTCGAAAACTATCT
GCTGACTGATGAAGGTCTGGAAGCGGTTAATAAAGACAAACCGCTGGGTGCCGTAGCGCTGAAGTCTTAC
GAGGAAGAGTTGGCGAAAGATCCACGTATTGCCGCCACTATGGAAAACGCCCAGAAAGGTGAAATCATGC
CGAACATCCCGCAGATGTCCGCTTTCTGGTATGCCGTGCGTACTGCGGTGATCAACGCCGCCAGCGGTCG
TCAGACTGTCGATGAAGCCCTGAAAGACGCGCAGACTAATTCGAGCTCGAACAACAACAA
Features (pLannotate 1.2.2; 20 found; start..end, strand, type, name):
     23..493     +  CDS            EWSR1 (fragment): EWS_HUMAN - Also known as EWS. Experimental evidence at protein level: Swiss-Prot protein existence level 1. Might normally function as a transcriptional repressor. EWS- fusion-proteins (EFPS) may play a role in the tumorigenic process. They may disturb gene expression by mimicking, or interfering with the normal function of CTD-POLII within the transcription initiation complex. They may also contribute to an aberrant activation of the fusion protein target genes. From Homo sapiens (Human).
    504..553     +  CDS            SET1 (fragment): solubility-enhancement tag derived from T7 phage gene 10B
    561..608     +  terminator     T7 terminator: transcription terminator for bacteriophage T7 RNA polymerase
    631..735     -  CDS            TcR (fragment): tetracycline efflux protein; tet; confers resistance to tetracycline
    783..811     -  promoter       tet promoter: E. coli promoter for tetracycline efflux protein gene
    924..1028    +  promoter       AmpR promoter: bla
   1029..1889    +  CDS            AmpR: β-lactamase; bla; confers resistance to ampicillin, carbenicillin, and related antibiotics
   2060..2648    +  rep_origin     ori: high-copy-number ColE1/pMB1/pBR322/pUC origin of replication
   2834..2973    -  misc_feature   bom: basis of mobility region from pBR322
   3075..3266    -  CDS            rop: Rop protein, which maintains plasmids at low copy number; rop
   3283..3663    +  CDS            YPB1_ECOLX: Protein predicted: Swiss-Prot protein existence level 4. From Escherichia coli.
   3905..3987    -  CDS            TcR (fragment): tetracycline efflux protein; tet; confers resistance to tetracycline
   3987..4676    -  CDS            TcR (fragment): tetracycline efflux protein; tet; confers resistance to tetracycline
   4706..4870    -  CDS            TcR (fragment): tetracycline efflux protein; tet; confers resistance to tetracycline
   4871..4946    -  CDS            TcR (fragment): tetracycline efflux protein; tet; confers resistance to tetracycline
   4968..4986    +  promoter       T7 promoter: promoter for bacteriophage T7 RNA polymerase
   4987..5011    +  protein_bind   lac operator: The lac repressor binds to the lac operator to inhibit transcription in E. coli. This inhibition can be relieved by adding lactose or isopropyl-β-D-thiogalactopyranoside (IPTG). lac repressor encoded by lacI
   5026..5048    +  RBS            RBS: efficient ribosome binding site from bacteriophage T7 gene 10 (Olins and Rangwala, 1989)
   5061..5078    +  CDS            capTEV™ (fragment): composite tag for in vivo biotinylation, TEV protease cleavage, and 6xHis tagging
   5097..6197    +  CDS            MBP: maltose binding protein from E. coli; malE (mutated); This version of the gene does not encode a signal sequence, so MBP will remain in the cytosol.
