[The description below was written by a language model from this plasmid's Addgene catalogue record and pLannotate feature annotations shown in this document.]
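Description:
pEmal10H – MBP-EWS_300-447 (RGG1+RRM) is a bacterial expression plasmid, catalogued as built on a pMAL backbone, that produces a fragment of the human RNA-binding protein EWS (EWSR1) as a fusion to maltose-binding protein. The insert covers residues 300-447, spanning the first RGG region and the RNA recognition motif, with amino acids 1-299 and 448-638 removed. It is a synthetic sequence codon-optimized for E. coli and was cloned between KasI and BamHI sites. The sequenced record is 6,220 nt, slightly larger than the approximate 6,000 bp catalogue figure.

Expression is driven by a T7 promoter followed by a lac operator and the phage T7 gene 10 ribosome binding site, so transcription requires a host supplying T7 RNA polymerase and can be induced with IPTG. No lacI gene is annotated in the feature table. The reading frame begins with a histidine tag (10xHis per the catalogue; the annotation software picks it up as a short match to a His-containing composite tag). It continues into an MBP lacking a signal sequence, so the fusion stays in the cytosol, and then runs across the circular origin of the record into the EWS fragment. A short gene 10-derived remnant and a T7 terminator follow. MBP aids solubility and, together with the His tag, allows affinity purification. A protease cleavage site between MBP and EWS is not explicitly recorded.

The plasmid is maintained through a ColE1/pBR322-type origin accompanied by bom and rop elements, and it is selected with ampicillin via β-lactamase. Several tetracycline-resistance fragments appear to be nonfunctional pBR322 remnants. The construct is suited to recombinant production of the RGG1-RRM region for in vitro work.
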