Addgene plasmid #238369: pEmal10H – MBP-EWS_300-447 (RGG1+RRM)
Purpose: Expresses the RGG1-RRM (300-447) region from the RNA-binding protein EWS
Depositing lab: David Libich. Depositing organization: University of Texas Health Science Center at San Antonio.
Backbone
  Vector backbone: pMAL
  Backbone size w/o insert (bp): 5500
  Total vector size (bp): 6000
  Vector type: Bacterial Expression
Growth in bacteria
  Bacterial resistance: Ampicillin, 100 μg/mL
  Growth temperature: 37°C
  Growth strain: DH5alpha
  Copy number: Unknown
Gene/Insert
  Gene/Insert name: EWSR1 (alt names: RNA binding protein EWS; EWS; Ewing sarcoma breakpoint region 1 protein)
  Species: H. sapiens (human)
  Insert size (bp): 447
  Mutation: deleted amino acids 1-299, 448-638
  Entrez Gene: EWSR1 (a.k.a. EWS, EWS-FLI1)
  Promoter: T7
  Tag / fusion protein: 10xHis-MBP (N terminal on insert)
  Cloning method: Restriction Enzyme; 5′ cloning site KasI (unknown if destroyed); 3′ cloning site BamHI (unknown if destroyed)
  Sequencing primers: 5′ T7; 3′ T7rev
Terms and licenses: Academic/Nonprofit Terms; Industry Terms: Not Available to Industry
Depositor comments: Synthetic, codon optimized for E. coli expression
How to cite: pEmal10H – MBP-EWS_300-447 (RGG1+RRM) was a gift from David Libich (Addgene plasmid # 238369 ; http://n2t.net/addgene:238369 ; RRID:Addgene_238369)
